>Addgene plasmid #11869 | pcDNA1-Bystin | addgene partial sequence | sequence record 18536 | 11869 with SP6
GCTTTTTTTTTTTTTTTTTTTTTTTTTTCAATAAATATCTGTCTTTGCCTTTATCCACAGTGACCTGACA
CAATAGCCATAGAAAAAGTACTCACACCAAGCCCCAGCTGGGGACTGGGAATGCTAGCATATGGTATCTC
AAGTTGGCTCTCAAAACTAAACAGGGATAAGGGCCTAGAATGGAAGAGGGAACCAGCCAGACCCTCAGTC
CTTCCTGTCCTGGACTGGGAGCCACAGATGTCCCTGTGATCTGTCACTGCCCTGATCTGGGTCTTCAGCC
ATTAAAGCTCAGTGTCATCTTCAGTCACCAACGGGGGTCTTGGTGTCCTTCCAAACCCCTTTGGCCAGGA
CAGCTGACTGTTTTCCTCACTCCACGGTGATGGGAACATCTTCCACATCGCGGGGGACTGCACTCTGAAG
CTCACGCCTGATTTCGGGCGATAGCTGTGGATGGGGCTGCAGCCGGAGCAGTTCTAAGAGGGCCTCTTTC
TGGTCTGTGGCCAAGTCGGCCTTGTAGCGCTGGACCAAAGTCAGGAGGCACTGGTGCCACAGCACAGGCA
GTTCACGCTTCTCTGTCCGGAACCCCAGGAAGTGGAAGACTAGGGCATCCAGCACCCGGTAAGGCAGTGC
ATACTTCTTATCCAGCAGCAGTCGCAGGAAGATGCTGTTGGCACCGCTGTATTCCATCTCAGCAATTTTC
AGCATGGCCGCACTGGAGTGCAACACAGGGATGGAGCACTTGGTGATGATGCTACCCACAATGATGGCTT
CCCGGAGGGTACAAGTGCCAGACTCGCACAGTGGAATCAGGATCCCTTTGAACCANGCTCCAGGTTTGAA
AAGGGCCTTCTTGAGAGCCATGTAGAGATGGAAGTTGAGTCGTTTGTATTCAGCAACGTCATCTCGTACT
CGAGGGAGCAGGA
