[The description below was written by a language model from this plasmid's Addgene catalogue record.]
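Description:
pcDNA1-Bystin is a mammalian expression plasmid carrying the human bystin cDNA (BYSL, also known as Enp1) in the pcDNA1 backbone, which is about 4 kb without the insert. The cDNA was inserted by restriction cloning between EcoRI at the 5′ end and NotI at the 3′ end, although the record does not say whether these sites survived cloning. A T7 primer site lies upstream of the insert and is used to sequence into it. The record does not state the promoter driving expression, the insert size, or any epitope tag or fusion partner. No feature table is provided, so individual regulatory elements cannot be confirmed from the entry itself.

Propagation in bacteria is unusual. The record lists ampicillin and tetracycline selection, notes "SupF", and specifies host strains carrying the P3 episome. In this type of system the plasmid itself carries no antibiotic resistance gene. Instead it encodes the supF suppressor tRNA, which reads through amber stop codons in the ampicillin and tetracycline resistance genes on the P3 helper episome. Only cells containing both the plasmid and P3 therefore become drug resistant, so ordinary cloning strains lacking P3 cannot be used for selection. The depositor also notes that one commonly used P3 strain causes mutations in this plasmid. Copy number is recorded as unknown.

The associated publication describes bystin as a cytoplasmic protein that interacts with trophinin, tastin and cytokeratin, and that may take part in trophinin-mediated adhesion between trophoblast and endometrial epithelial cells. The plasmid is thus suited to expressing human bystin in transfected mammalian cells to study these interactions and the protein's localisation or function.
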