Addgene plasmid #11869: pcDNA1-Bystin
Depositing lab: Michiko Fukuda. Depositing organization: Sanford Burnham Prebys Medical Discovery Institute. Publication: A cytoplasmic protein, bystin, interacts with trophinin, tastin, and cytokeratin and may be involved in trophinin-mediated cell adhesion between trophoblast and endometrial epithelial cells. Suzuki N, Zara J, Sato T, Ong E, Bakhiet N, Oshima RG, Watson KL, Fukuda MN. Proc Natl Acad Sci U S A. 1998 Apr 28. 95(9):5027-32. 10.1073/pnas.95.9.5027 PubMed 9560222.
Backbone
  Vector backbone: pcDNA1
  Backbone size w/o insert (bp): 4033
  Vector type: Mammalian Expression
Growth in bacteria
  Bacterial resistance: Ampicillin and Tetracycline, 100 & 10 μg/mL
  Growth temperature: 37°C
  Growth strain: Top10/P3
  Growth instructions: Use HB10/P3 strain, MC1061/P3 causes mutations. Select transformant in LB plus tetracyclin (10 ug/ml), at 37C. (SupF)
  Copy number: Unknown
Gene/Insert
  Gene/Insert name: Bystin (alt name: BYSL)
  Species: H. sapiens (human)
  Entrez Gene: BYSL (a.k.a. BYSTIN, Enp1)
  Cloning method: Restriction Enzyme; 5′ cloning site EcoRI (unknown if destroyed); 3′ cloning site NotI (unknown if destroyed)
  Sequencing primers: 5′ T7
Terms and licenses: Academic/Nonprofit Terms; Industry Terms: Not Available to Industry
How to cite: pcDNA1-Bystin was a gift from Michiko Fukuda (Addgene plasmid # 11869 ; http://n2t.net/addgene:11869 ; RRID:Addgene_11869)
